Addgene plasmid #143482: TFORF1269
Purpose: Lentiviral vector for overexpressing transcription factor ORFs with unique 24-bp barcodes. Barcodes facilitate identification of transcription factors in pooled screens.
Depositing lab: Feng Zhang. Depositing organization: Broad Institute. Publication: A transcription factor atlas of directed differentiation. Joung J, Ma S, Tay T, Geiger-Schuller KR, Kirchgatterer PC, Verdine VK, Guo B, Arias-Garcia MA, Allen WE, Singh A, Kuksenko O, Abudayyeh OO, Gootenberg JS, Fu Z, Macrae RK, Buenrostro JD, Regev A, Zhang F. Cell. 2023 Jan 5;186(1):209-229.e26. doi: 10.1016/j.cell.2022.11.026. PubMed 36608654.
Backbone
  Vector backbone: pLX_TRC317
  Backbone manufacturer: Broad Institute Genetic Perturbation Platform
  Backbone size w/o insert (bp): 8264
  Vector type: Mammalian Expression, Lentiviral
  Selectable markers: Puromycin
Growth in bacteria
  Bacterial resistance: Ampicillin, 100 μg/mL
  Growth temperature: 37°C
  Growth strain: NEB Stable
  Copy number: High Copy
Gene/Insert
  Gene/Insert name: HIVEP2
  Species: H. sapiens (human)
  Insert size (bp): 7442
  Entrez Gene: HIVEP2 (a.k.a. HIV-EP2, MBP-2, MIBP1, MRD43, SHN2, ZAS2, ZNF40B)
  Promoter: EF1a
  Cloning method: Unknown
  Sequencing primers: 5′ GGGTGGAGACTGAAGTTAGGCCAG; 3′ CACATAGCGTAAAAGGAGCAACATAG
Terms and licenses: Academic/Nonprofit Terms; Industry Terms: Not Available to Industry
Depositor comments: NM_006734,XM_017010805,ENST00000367603,ENST00000012134,ENST00000367604 . The transcription factor ORF portion of this plasmid was synthesized by Genewiz. Please test multiple small colonies in case of plasmid recombination. To make this collection available in a timely manner, a portion of this collection was not fully sequenced by Addgene. If an Addgene verified full plasmid sequence is not available, please contact us prior to placing an order to request the full sequence.
How to cite: TFORF1269 was a gift from Feng Zhang (Addgene plasmid # 143482 ; http://n2t.net/addgene:143482 ; RRID:Addgene_143482)
