[The description below was written by a language model from this plasmid's Addgene catalogue record and pLannotate feature annotations shown in this document.]
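Description:
TFORF1269 is a third-generation-style, self-inactivating lentiviral expression plasmid built on the pLX_TRC317 backbone and carrying the human transcription factor HIVEP2 as its open reading frame. It belongs to a barcoded transcription factor ORF collection in which each construct pairs one ORF with a unique 24-bp barcode, so that the factor delivered to a cell can be identified by sequencing in pooled overexpression screens. The barcode is not annotated in the feature table. In bacteria the plasmid is maintained through a high-copy ColE1/pUC-type origin with ampicillin resistance (AmpR with its own promoter), and an f1 origin and lac/T7/T3 remnants of the cloning backbone are also present. The depositor notes a risk of recombination, which is consistent with a roughly 15.7 kb plasmid flanked by LTR repeats.

The viral genome is transcribed from an RSV promoter fused to a truncated HIV-1 5' LTR. This is followed by the Ψ packaging signal with a gag fragment and by the Rev response element for Rev-dependent nuclear export. An SV40 early promoter/origin drives puromycin N-acetyltransferase, which allows selection of transduced mammalian cells. Downstream, a cPPT/CTS element aids nuclear import of the reverse-transcribed genome. The strong constitutive EF-1α promoter then drives the approximately 7.3 kb HIVEP2 coding sequence, a zinc-finger protein that binds NF-κB-like enhancer motifs. A WPRE after the ORF enhances transcript stability and expression, and the ΔU3 3' LTR inactivates LTR promoter activity after integration. An SV40 polyadenylation signal lies outside the LTR. The construct is used for stable HIVEP2 overexpression, for example in directed differentiation screens.
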