Features (pLannotate 1.2.2; 31 found; start..end, strand, type, name):
      5..231     +  promoter       RSV promoter: Rous sarcoma virus enhancer/promoter
    232..412     +  LTR            5' LTR (truncated): truncated 5' long terminal repeat (LTR) from HIV-1
    459..584     +  misc_feature   HIV-1 Ψ: packaging signal of human immunodeficiency virus type 1
    568..931     +  CDS            HIV-1 gag (fragment): gag protein from human immunodeficiency virus 1; gag
   1077..1310    +  misc_feature   RRE: The Rev response element (RRE) of HIV-1 allows for Rev-dependent mRNA export from the nucleus to the cytoplasm.
   1687..1713    +  CDS            Rev (fragment): human immunodeficiency virus 1 (HIV-1) Rev protein; rev; enhances nuclear export of unspliced and incompletely spliced viral mRNAs
   1720..1743    +  promoter       SV40 promoter (fragment): SV40 early promoter
   1744..1815    +  promoter       SV40 promoter (fragment): SV40 enhancer and early promoter
   1839..1974    +  rep_origin     SV40 ori: SV40 origin of replication
   2020..2616    +  CDS            PuroR (fragment): puromycin N-acetyltransferase; pac from Streptomyces; confers resistance to puromycin
   2665..2782    +  misc_feature   cPPT/CTS: central polypurine tract and central termination sequence of HIV-1
   2847..2913    +  CDS            small t antigen (fragment): SV40 (simian virus 40) small t antigen
   2920..4098    +  promoter       EF-1α promoter: strong constitutive promoter for human elongation factor EF-1α
   4115..11452   +  CDS            HIVEP2: ZEP2_HUMAN - Experimental evidence at protein level: Swiss-Prot protein existence level 1. This protein specifically binds to the DNA sequence 5'- GGGACTTTCC-3' which is found in the enhancer elements of numerous viral promoters such as those of SV40, CMV, or HIV1. In addition, related sequences are found in the enhancer elements of a number of cellular promoters, including those of the class I MHC, interleukin-2 receptor, somatostatin receptor II, and interferon-beta genes. It may act in T- cell activation. From Homo sapiens (Human).
  11468..11521   +  promoter       U6 promoter (fragment): RNA polymerase III promoter for human U6 snRNA
  11563..12151   +  misc_feature   WPRE: woodchuck hepatitis virus posttranscriptional regulatory element
  12202..12221   +  misc_feature   cPPT/CTS (fragment): central polypurine tract and central termination sequence of HIV-1
  12223..12456   +  LTR            3' LTR (ΔU3): self-inactivating 3' long terminal repeat (LTR) from HIV-1
  12534..12655   +  polyA_signal   SV40 poly(A) signal: SV40 polyadenylation signal
  12695..12830   +  rep_origin     SV40 ori: SV40 origin of replication
  12851..12869   -  promoter       T7 promoter: promoter for bacteriophage T7 RNA polymerase
  12877..13032   +  CDS            lacZα (fragment): LacZα fragment of β-galactosidase; lacZ fragment
  13037..13465   +  rep_origin     f1 ori (sequence partly withheld): f1 bacteriophage origin of replication; arrow indicates direction of (+) strand synthesis
  13518..13622   +  promoter       AmpR promoter: bla
  13623..14483   +  CDS            AmpR: β-lactamase; bla; confers resistance to ampicillin, carbenicillin, and related antibiotics
  14654..15242   +  rep_origin     ori: high-copy-number ColE1/pMB1/pBR322/pUC origin of replication
  15425..15517   +  CDS            lacI (fragment): lac repressor; lacI; The lac repressor binds to the lac operator to inhibit transcription in E. coli. This inhibition can be relieved by adding lactose or isopropyl-β-D-thiogalactopyranoside (IPTG).
  15530..15551   +  protein_bind   CAP binding site: CAP binding activates transcription in the presence of cAMP. E. coli catabolite activator protein
  15566..15596   +  promoter       lac promoter: promoter for the E. coli lac operon
  15600..15622   +  protein_bind   lac operator (fragment): The lac repressor binds to the lac operator to inhibit transcription in E. coli. This inhibition can be relieved by adding lactose or isopropyl-β-D-thiogalactopyranoside (IPTG). lac repressor encoded by lacI
  15665..15683   +  promoter       T3 promoter: promoter for bacteriophage T3 RNA polymerase
>Addgene plasmid #143482 | TFORF1269 | addgene full sequence | sequence record 397910 | Addgene NGS Result
TTAATGTAGTCTTATGCAATACTCTTGTAGTCTTGCAACATGGTAACGATGAGTTAGCAACATGCCTTAC
AAGGAGAGAAAAAGCACCGTGCATGCCGATTGGTGGAAGTAAGGTGGTACGATCGTGCCTTATTAGGAAG
GCAACAGACGGGTCTGACATGGATTGGACGAACCACTGAATTGCCGCATTGCAGAGATATTGTATTTAAG
TGCCTAGCTCGATACATAAACGGGTCTCTCTGGTTAGACCAGATCTGAGCCTGGGAGCTCTCTGGCTAAC
TAGGGAACCCACTGCTTAAGCCTCAATAAAGCTTGCCTTGAGTGCTTCAAGTAGTGTGTGCCCGTCTGTT
GTGTGACTCTGGTAACTAGAGATCCCTCAGACCCTTTTAGTCAGTGTGGAAAATCTCTAGCAGTGGCGCC
CGAACAGGGACTTGAAAGCGAAAGGGAAACCAGAGGAGCTCTCTCGACGCAGGACTCGGCTTGCTGAAGC
GCGCACGGCAAGAGGCGAGGGGCGGCGACTGGTGAGTACGCCAAAAATTTTGACTAGCGGAGGCTAGAAG
GAGAGAGATGGGTGCGAGAGCGTCAGTATTAAGCGGGGGAGAATTAGATCGCGATGGGAAAAAATTCGGT
TAAGGCCAGGGGGAAAGAAAAAATATAAATTAAAACATATAGTATGGGCAAGCAGGGAGCTAGAACGATT
CGCAGTTAATCCTGGCCTGTTAGAAACATCAGAAGGCTGTAGACAAATACTGGGACAGCTACAACCATCC
CTTCAGACAGGATCAGAAGAACTTAGATCATTATATAATACAGTAGCAACCCTCTATTGTGTGCATCAAA
GGATAGAGATAAAAGACACCAAGGAAGCTTTAGACAAGATAGAGGAAGAGCAAAACAAAAGTAAGACCAC
CGCACAGCAAGCGGCCGCTGATCTTCAGACCTGGAGGAGGAGATATGAGGGACAATTGGAGAAGTGAATT
ATATAAATATAAAGTAGTAAAAATTGAACCATTAGGAGTAGCACCCACCAAGGCAAAGAGAAGAGTGGTG
CAGAGAGAAAAAAGAGCAGTGGGAATAGGAGCTTTGTTCCTTGGGTTCTTGGGAGCAGCAGGAAGCACTA
TGGGCGCAGCGTCAATGACGCTGACGGTACAGGCCAGACAATTATTGTCTGGTATAGTGCAGCAGCAGAA
CAATTTGCTGAGGGCTATTGAGGCGCAACAGCATCTGTTGCAACTCACAGTCTGGGGCATCAAGCAGCTC
CAGGCAAGAATCCTGGCTGTGGAAAGATACCTAAAGGATCAACAGCTCCTGGGGATTTGGGGTTGCTCTG
GAAAACTCATTTGCACCACTGCTGTGCCTTGGAATGCTAGTTGGAGTAATAAATCTCTGGAACAGATTTG
GAATCACACGACCTGGATGGAGTGGGACAGAGAAATTAACAATTACACAAGCTTAATACACTCCTTAATT
GAAGAATCGCAAAACCAGCAAGAAAAGAATGAACAAGAATTATTGGAATTAGATAAATGGGCAAGTTTGT
GGAATTGGTTTAACATAACAAATTGGCTGTGGTATATAAAATTATTCATAATGATAGTAGGAGGCTTGGT
AGGTTTAAGAATAGTTTTTGCTGTACTTTCTATAGTGAATAGAGTTAGGCAGGGATATTCACCATTATCG
TTTCAGACCCACCTCCCAACCCCGAGGGGACCCATGCATTGCATCTCAATTAGTCAGCAACCAGGTGTGG
AAAGTCCCCAGGCTCCCCAGCAGGCAGAAGTATGCAAAGCATGCGTCTCAATTAGTCAGCAACCATAGTC
CCGCCCCTAACTCCGCCCATCCCGCCCCTAACTCCGCCCAGTTCCGCCCATTCTCCGCCCCATGGCTGAC
TAATTTTTTTTATTTATGCAGAGGCCGAGGCCGCCTCGGCCTCTGAGCTATTCCAGAAGTAGTGAGGAGG
CTTTTTTGGAGGCCTAGGCTTTTGCAAAAAGCTTTCTAGAGGTACCACCGGAGCTTACCATGACCGAGTA
CAAGCCCACGGTGCGCCTCGCCACCCGCGACGACGTCCCCAGGGCCGTACGCACCCTCGCCGCCGCGTTC
GCCGACTACCCCGCCACGCGCCACACCGTCGATCCGGACCGCCACATCGAGCGGGTCACCGAGCTGCAAG
AACTCTTCCTCACGCGCGTCGGGCTCGACATCGGCAAGGTGTGGGTCGCGGACGACGGCGCCGCCGTGGC
GGTCTGGACCACGCCGGAGAGCGTCGAAGCGGGGGCGGTGTTCGCCGAGATCGGCCCGCGCATGGCCGAG
TTGAGCGGTTCCCGGCTGGCCGCGCAGCAACAGATGGAAGGCCTCCTGGCGCCGCACCGGCCCAAGGAGC
CCGCGTGGTTCCTGGCCACCGTCGGCGTCTCGCCCGACCACCAGGGCAAGGGTCTGGGCAGCGCCGTCGT
GCTCCCCGGAGTGGAGGCGGCCGAGCGCGCCGGGGTGCCCGCCTTCCTGGAGACCTCCGCGCCCCGCAAC
CTCCCCTTCTACGAGCGGCTCGGCTTCACCGTCACCGCCGACGTCGAGGTGCCCGAAGGACCGCGCACCT
GGTGCATGACCCGCAAGCCCGGTGCCAGTTAACGAATTCTAGATCTTGAGACAAATGGCAGTATTCATCC
ACAATTTTAAAAGAAAAGGGGGGATTGGGGGGTACAGTGCAGGGGAAAGAATAGTAGACATAATAGCAAC
AGACATACAAACTAAAGAATTACAAAAACAAATTACAAAAATTCAAAATTTTCGGGTTTATTACAGGGAC
AGCAGAGATCCACTTTGGCGCCGGCTCGAGGCCTGCAGGTGCAAAGATGGATAAAGTTTTAAACAGAGAG
GAATCTTTGCAGCTAATGGACCTTCTAGGTCTTGAAAGGAGTGGGAATTGGCTCCGGTGCCCGTCAGTGG
GCAGAGCGCACATCGCCCACAGTCCCCGAGAAGTTGGGGGGAGGGGTCGGCAATTGAACCGGTGCCTAGA
GAAGGTGGCGCGGGGTAAACTGGGAAAGTGATGTCGTGTACTGGCTCCGCCTTTTTCCCGAGGGTGGGGG
AGAACCGTATATAAGTGCAGTAGTCGCCGTGAACGTTCTTTTTCGCAACGGGTTTGCCGCCAGAACACAG
GTAAGTGCCGTGTGTGGTTCCCGCGGGCCTGGCCTCTTTACGGGTTATGGCCCTTGCGTGCCTTGAATTA
CTTCCACCTGGCTGCAGTACGTGATTCTTGATCCCGAGCTTCGGGTTGGAAGTGGGTGGGAGAGTTCGAG
GCCTTGCGCTTAAGGAGCCCCTTCGCCTCGTGCTTGAGTTGAGGCCTGGCCTGGGCGCTGGGGCCGCCGC
GTGCGAATCTGGTGGCACCTTCGCGCCTGTCTCGCTGCTTTCGATAAGTCTCTAGCCATTTAAAATTTTT
GATGACCTGCTGCGACGCTTTTTTTCTGGCAAGATAGTCTTGTAAATGCGGGCCAAGATCTGCACACTGG
TATTTCGGTTTTTGGGGCCGCGGGCGGCGACGGGGCCCGTGCGTCCCAGCGCACATGTTCGGCGAGGCGG
GGCCTGCGAGCGCGGCCACCGAGAATCGGACGGGGGTAGTCTCAAGCTGGCCGGCCTGCTCTGGTGCCTG
GCCTCGCGCCGCCGTGTATCGCCCCGCCCTGGGCGGCAAGGCTGGCCCGGTCGGCACCAGTTGCGTGAGC
GGAAAGATGGCCGCTTCCCGGCCCTGCTGCAGGGAGCTCAAAATGGAGGACGCGGCGCTCGGGAGAGCGG
GCGGGTGAGTCACCCACACAAAGGAAAAGGGCCTTTCCGTCCTCAGCCGTCGCTTCATGTGACTCCACGG
AGTACCGGGCGCCGTCCAGGCACCTCGATTAGTTCTCGAGCTTTTGGAGTACGTCGTCTTTAGGTTGGGG
GGAGGGGTTTTATGCGATGGAGTTTCCCCACACTGAGTGGGTGGAGACTGAAGTTAGGCCAGCTTGGCAC
TTGATGTAATTCTCCTTGGAATTTGCCCTTTTTGAGTTTGGATCTTGGTTCATTCTCAAGCCTCAGACAG
TGGTTCAAAGTTTTTTTCTTCCATTTCAGGTGTCGTGAGGCTAGCACCGCCACCATGGACACTGGGGACA
CAGCTCTAGGACAAAAAGCTACCTCAAGGTCTGGAGAAACTGATAAAGCATCAGGTAGATGGAGACAGGA
ACAATCAGCTGTTATTAAGATGAGCACTTTTGGCAGTCATGAAGGACAGCGGCAACCACAAATAGAGCCT
GAGCAAATCGGAAACACAGCATCAGCACAACTGTTTGGTTCTGGGAAACTGGCCTCCCCTAGTGAAGTGG
TGCAGCAAGTCGCAGAGAAGCAATATCCACCGCATCGTCCGAGTCCTTACTCATGCCAACACTCACTCTC
TTTCCCTCAGCACTCATTGCCACAGGGGGTCATGCACAGCACCAAGCCACATCAGAGCCTCGAAGGTCCT
CCGTGGCTTTTCCCTGGCCCTTTGCCATCCGTTGCCTCTGAGGACTTATTTCCTTTTCCTATACATGGCC
ACAGTGGTGGTTATCCTAGAAAAAAGATTTCAAGTCTGAACCCTGCTTATAGCCAATACTCCCAGAAAAG
TATTGAACAGGCAGAAGAGGCTCACAAGAAAGAGCACAAACCCAAAAAGCCTGGCAAGTACATTTGCCCT
TACTGCAGCAGAGCGTGTGCCAAACCTAGTGTACTGAAAAAACACATCAGGTCCCATACTGGGGAGCGGC
CATATCCATGTATACCTTGTGGTTTCTCTTTCAAGACAAAGAGCAATTTGTACAAGCACAGGAAGTCACA
TGCCCATGCAATTAAGGCAGGATTAGTACCTTTCACAGAGTCAGCTGTATCTAAATTGGACCTAGAGGCT
GGTTTTATTGATGTAGAAGCAGAAATACATTCAGATGGTGAACAGAGTACAGACACAGATGAGGAGAGTT
CTTTATTTGCCGAGGCTTCTGACAAAATGAGTCCTGGTCCACCCATCCCACTGGACATTGCCAGCAGAGG
CGGCTATCATGGGTCATTGGAAGAATCATTGGGAGGTCCAATGAAGGTGCCGATTTTGATTATCCCTAAA
AGTGGGATTCCTCTCCCTAATGAAAGCTCTCAGTATATTGGCCCTGATATGCTACCAAATCCATCTTTAA
ATACTAAGGCTGATGATTCGCACACAGTCAAACAGAAACTTGCACTAAGACTGTCAGAGAAAAAAGGACA
AGATTCTGAGCCATCGCTCAACCTTCTGAGCCCGCACAGTAAAGGAAGCACTGATTCTGGTTACTTTTCT
CGCTCAGAAAGTGCTGAGCAGCAAATAAGCCCTCCCAACACAAATGCAAAGTCTTATGAAGAAATCATCT
TTGGAAAATACTGTCGGCTTAGTCCGAGAAATGCACTCAGTGTTACAACCACAAGTCAGGAGCGTGCCGC
AATGGGTAGGAAGGGCATAATGGAACCATTACCTCACGTTAACACCAGGTTAGATGTCAAGATGTTTGAA
GATCCTGTTTCACAGCTGATCCCAAGCAAGGGAGATGTCGACCCCAGTCAAACGAGCATGCTGAAATCCA
CTAAGTTCAACAGTGAGTCCAGACAACCCCAGATTATTCCATCATCTATCAGGAACGAAGGAAAACTTTA
TCCAGCAAACTTCCAAGGCAGCAACCCGGTTCTCTTAGAAGCTCCTGTAGACTCTTCACCCCTTATTAGA
AGCAACTCAGTGCCAACTTCTTCAGCAACTAATCTAACTATTCCTCCTTCTTTGAGAGGAAGTCACTCAT
TTGATGAAAGGATGACTGGTTCCGACGATGTATTCTATCCAGGGACCGTGGGCATACCCCCTCAGCGCAT
GCTAAGAAGACAAGCGGCATTTGAGCTGCCTTCGGTACAGGAGGGCCACGTGGAAGTCGAGCACCATGGC
AGGATGTTGAAGGGTATCAGCAGTTCATCCCTGAAGGAAAAGAAATTGTCTCCTGGGGACAGGGTTGGGT
ATGACTATGATGTCTGTCGGAAACCCTATAAGAAGTGGGAGGACTCTGAAACACCAAAGCAAAACTACAG
GGACATTTCCTGCTTGAGTTCTTTAAAGCATGGTGGAGAATATTTCATGGATCCCGTGGTGCCATTGCAG
GGAGTACCAAGCATGTTTGGAACTACCTGTGAAAACAGGAAACGCCGGAAAGAGAAGAGCGTAGGGGATG
AAGAGGACACGCCCATGATCTGCAGCAGCATTGTAAGCACTCCTGTGGGCATCATGGCTTCCGATTATGA
CCCCAAACTGCAGATGCAGGAAGGAGTCAGGAGTGGATTTGCCATGGCTGGACACGAAAACCTTTCTCAT
GGTCACACGGAACGCTTTGACCCATGTCGGCCCCAACTGCAGCCTGGAAGTCCATCTCTTGTGTCAGAGG
AGTCACCTTCAGCCATTGATTCAGACAAGATGTCAGACCTAGGGGGCAGGAAACCTCCTGGAAATGTGAT
TTCTGTGATTCAGCACACCAACTCACTGAGCCGACCCAATTCATTTGAAAGGTCTGAGTCAGCCGAACTT
GTGGCTTGCACACAGGATAAAGCCCCTTCCCCTTCAGAGACTTGTGACAGTGAGATTTCAGAAGCCCCAG
TGAGTCCTGAGTGGGCTCCACCTGGGGATGGTGCAGAAAGTGGGGGGAAACCCTCTCCATCTCAGCAGGT
GCAGCAGCAGTCCTATCACACACAGCCCAGGCTAGTTCGGCAACACAACATCCAGGTTCCTGAGATTCGA
GTGACCGAGGAGCCTGATAAACCTGAGAAGGAGAAGGAAGCCCAGAGCAAAGAGCCAGAGAAGCCTGTGG
AAGAATTTCAGTGGCCCCAGAGAAGTGAGACCCTTTCCCAGCTCCCCGCGGAGAAGTTGCCACCCAAAAA
GAAGCGTCTGCGACTTGCAGATATGGAGCACTCCTCAGGGGAGTCCAGCTTTGAATCCACAGGCACAGGC
CTCTCCCGCAGCCCCAGCCAAGAAAGCAACTTGTCCCACAGCTCCAGTTTCTCCATGTCTTTTGAAAGAG
AAGAAACCAGTAAGCTTTCTGCACTTCCTAAGCAGGATGAGTTTGGGAAGCATTCAGAGTTTCTGACTGT
CCCTGCTGGTTCATACTCATTGTCTGTCCCAGGCCATCACCACCAGAAAGAGATGCGACGCTGCTCATCA
GAGCAGATGCCTTGTCCTCACCCAGCGGAAGTCCCAGAAGTTCGGAGCAAATCATTTGATTATGGGAATC
TGTCCCATGCTCCTGTGTCGGGAGCAGCAGCCTCCACGGTATCACCGTCCAGGGAGAGGAAGAAATGCTT
TCTGGTGCGGCAAGCTTCCTTCAGTGGCTCCCCAGAAATCTCCCAGGGCGAGGTTGGCATGGATCAGAGC
GTGAAGCAAGAGCAGCTGGAGCACCTGCATGCTGGCCTCCGGTCCGGGTGGCACCATGGCCCGCCTGCTG
TGCTGCCTCCTCTTCAGCAAGAGGACCCAGGGAAGCAGGTGGCGGGTCCTTGTCCCCCGCTGAGCTCGGG
GCCACTGCACCTGGCCCAGCCACAGATCATGCACATGGACAGTCAGGAATCTTTGAGAAATCCCTTGATC
CAACCAACATCCTATATGACAAGCAAGCACTTACCTGAACAGCCACACTTATTTCCACATCAAGAGACAA
TTCCATTTTCTCCAATCCAGAATGCCTTGTTTCAGTTTCAGTATCCTACAGTTTGTATGGTTCATTTACC
AGCTCAGCAGCCTCCCTGGTGGCAGGCACATTTCCCACATCCCTTTGCTCAGCACCCTCAGAAGAGCTAT
GGCAAGCCCTCTTTTCAGACAGAAATCCATTCGAGCTATCCCTTAGAGCATGTGGCAGAGCACACTGGAA
AGAAACCTGCTGAGTATGCACACACGAAAGAGCAGACCTACCCATGTTATTCAGGAGCATCAGGGCTACA
CCCAAAGAACCTTCTTCCAAAGTTTCCATCAGACCAGAGCAGTAAGTCAACTGAAACGCCCTCTGAGCAG
GTTCTTCAAGAAGATTTTGCCTCGGCAAATGCTGGGTCTTTGCAGTCCCTCCCAGGAACAGTGGTTCCTG
TTCGGATCCAGACGCACGTACCATCCTATGGAAGTGTCATGTACACAAGCATTTCTCAGATACTTGGGCA
GAATAGCCCTGCCATTGTCATATGCAAAGTCGATGAGAATATGACCCAAAGGACACTGGTCACCAACGCA
GCCATGCAAGGGATAGGATTCAACATTGCCCAGGTGCTGGGGCAGCATGCGGGCTTGGAGAAGTACCCCA
TTTGGAAAGCACCTCAGACTTTGCCCCTCGGCTTAGAATCCTCCATCCCCTTGTGTTTACCTTCCACCTC
TGACAGCGTGGCCACCCTGGGAGGTAGCAAGCGAATGCTTTCTCCAGCCAGTAGCTTGGAGCTCTTCATG
GAAACCAAGCAGCAGAAAAGGGTCAAAGAAGAAAAGATGTACGGACAGATTGTGGAGGAGCTTAGTGCTG
TGGAGCTGACCAACTCAGACATCAAAAAGGACCTCTCCCGCCCCCAGAAACCCCAGCTGGTTCGACAAGG
ATGTGCTTCTGAGCCAAAAGATGGCTTGCAGTCAGGGTCATCTTCCTTCTCCTCGCTGTCGCCCTCCTCA
TCTCAAGACTATCCTTCTGTTAGCCCGTCTTCCAGGGAGCCATTCCTGCCCAGCAAGGAGATGCTTTCCG
GTTCCCGGGCACCACTTCCGGGGCAGAAGTCCAGTGGGCCTTCTGAAAGCAAAGAATCTTCAGATGAATT
AGATATCGATGAGACGGCATCGGACATGAGCATGAGCCCACAGAGTTCTTCATTACCAGCAGGAGATGGT
CAGCTGGAAGAGGAAGGGAAGGGCCACAAGCGGCCTGTTGGCATGCTGGTCCGCATGGCCTCTGCCCCCA
GCGGGAACGTGGCAGACTCAACTCTTCTTCTCACGGACATGGCAGATTTCCAGCAGATTCTTCAGTTCCC
CAGTCTGCGGACAACAACTACTGTGAGTTGGTGCTTCTTGAATTATACAAAACCCAATTATGTGCAACAG
GCCACCTTCAAATCCTCGGTTTATGCTTCATGGTGCATTAGTTCCTGTAATCCAAACCCATCAGGATTGA
ACACCAAGACCACGCTGGCTCTTCTGAGGTCCAAGCAAAAAATCACTGCAGAAATTTATACTCTGGCTGC
TATGCATAGGCCTGGAACCGGCAAGCTTACATCATCAAGTGCTTGGAAGCAGTTTACTCAGATGAAACCT
GATGCGTCCTTTTTATTTGGCAGCAAACTAGAAAGGAAACTAGTGGGAAATATCTTAAAGGAAAGAGGGA
AAGGAGATATTCATGGAGATAAAGATATTGGATCCAAACAAACTGAGCCAATCCGAATTAAAATATTTGA
AGGAGGGTACAAATCGAATGAAGATTATGTATATGTCAGAGGACGTGGCCGGGGAAAGTACATTTGTGAA
GAATGTGGGATTCGCTGTAAGAAGCCAAGCATGCTCAAAAAACACATCCGTACCCATACTGATGTTCGGC
CTTATGTATGCAAGTTATGTAACTTTGCCTTCAAAACGAAAGGAAACCTAACGAAGCATATGAAATCTAA
AGCACACATGAAAAAATGCCTGGAATTGGGAGTCTCAATGACATCGGTGGATGATACAGAAACTGAGGAA
GCAGAAAATTTGGAAGATTTGCACAAAGCAGCAGAGAAGCATAGCATGTCCAGCATTTCAACTGATCATC
AGTTCTCCGATGCTGAGGAATCAGATGGTGAGGATGGAGATGATAATGATGATGATGATGAAGATGAAGA
TGACTTTGACGACCAGGGAGATTTAACACCAAAAACAAGATCAAGAAGCACCAGTCCTCAGCCTCCTAGA
TTCTCCTCCTTGCCTGTGAATGTTGGCGCCGTACCCCACGGGGTTCCTTCAGATAGTTCCCTGGGACATT
CTTCGTTGATCAGCTATTTGGTTACTTTGCCAAGTATTCGAGTTACTCAGCTTATGACACCCAGTGATTC
ATGTGAAGATACCCAGATGACAGAATACCAGAGGCTATTCCAGAGCAAAAGTACGGACTCAGAACCAGAC
AAAGACAGATTGGACATACCTAGTTGTATGGATGAGGAGTGCATGCTACCTTCAGAGCCAAGCTCCTCTC
CCAGGGACTTCTCACCCTCAAGCCACCATTCCTCTCCAGGATATGATTCTTCACCCTGTCGAGATAATTC
ACCAAAGAGGTATCTGATACCCAAAGGAGATTTATCTCCCAGGAGACATTTATCACCTAGGAGAGATCTG
TCACCCATGAGACATCTTTCACCAAGAAAGGAAGCTGCATTGAGAAGAGAGATGTCCCAAAGAGATGTTT
CACCAAGAAGGCATTTGTCTCCAAGGAGGCCAGTGTCTCCTGGGAAAGATATCACAGCAAGAAGAGACCT
CTCTCCTAGAAGAGAGAGAAGATACATGACCACAATAAGAGCGCCATCTCCCAGAAGGGCTTTATACCAT
AACCCACCATTGTCCATGGGACAGTATTTGCAAGCAGAGCCAATTGTATTGGGGCCTCCTAATTTAAGAA
GAGGATTACCTCAGGTTCCTTACTTCAGTCTCTATGGAGACCAAGAAGGTGCTTATGAACATCCAGGCTC
CAGCCTTTTCCCTGAGGGTCCTAATGACTATGTCTTCAGTCATCTTCCACTCCACTCTCAGCAACAAGTG
CGAGCCCCTATCCCCATGGTGCCCGTTGGTGGGATCCAGATGGTTCACTCCATGCCGCCAGCCCTTTCCA
GTTTACATCCTTCACCCACATTGCCCCTGCCAATGGAGGGCTTTGAGGAGAAGAAAGGCGCGTCAGGGGA
GTCCTTCTCCAAGGACCCCTATGTGCTTTCTAAGCAGCATGAGAAGCGAGGTCCTCACGCTTTGCAGTCA
TCTGGTCCACCTAGCACTCCCTCCTCTCCTCGGCTGTTGATGAAACAGAGCACTTCGGAAGACAGCCTAA
ACGCAACAGAGCGGGAACAGGAGGAAAATATACAGACTTGTACAAAAGCCATTGCCTCTCTCCGGATTGC
CACGGAAGAGGCAGCTCTGCTCGGGCCAGATCAGCCAGCGCGGGTGCAGGAGCCCCACCAGAACCCCCTG
GGAAGTGCACATGTTAGCATTAGACACTTTAGTAGACCTGAGCCAGGTCAGCCCTGTACCTCAGCCACCC
ACCCTGACTTGCATGATGGTGAAAAGGACAATTTTGGTACATCACAGACTCCATTAGCTCACTCCACGTT
TTACAGCAAGAGTTGTGTGGATGACAAGCAGTTGGACTTTCACAGCAGCAAGGAATTATCTTCAAGCACA
GAGGAAAGCAAAGATCCTTCATCAGAAAAGAGTCAGCTACATTAGTAATGAACTAGTCCGTAACTTGAAA
GTATTTCGATTTCTTGGCTTTATATATCTTGTGGAAAGGACGAGAGATGCTGCTCAGAGTTGCTCCGACG
CGTTAAGTCGACAATCAACCTCTGGATTACAAAATTTGTGAAAGATTGACTGGTATTCTTAACTATGTTG
CTCCTTTTACGCTATGTGGATACGCTGCTTTAATGCCTTTGTATCATGCTATTGCTTCCCGTATGGCTTT
CATTTTCTCCTCCTTGTATAAATCCTGGTTGCTGTCTCTTTATGAGGAGTTGTGGCCCGTTGTCAGGCAA
CGTGGCGTGGTGTGCACTGTGTTTGCTGACGCAACCCCCACTGGTTGGGGCATTGCCACCACCTGTCAGC
TCCTTTCCGGGACTTTCGCTTTCCCCCTCCCTATTGCCACGGCGGAACTCATCGCCGCCTGCCTTGCCCG
CTGCTGGACAGGGGCTCGGCTGTTGGGCACTGACAATTCCGTGGTGTTGTCGGGGAAATCATCGTCCTTT
CCTTGGCTGCTCGCCTGTGTTGCCACCTGGATTCTGCGCGGGACGTCCTTCTGCTACGTCCCTTCGGCCC
TCAATCCAGCGGACCTTCCTTCCCGCGGCCTGCTGCCGGCTCTGCGGCCTCTTCCGCGTCTTCGCCTTCG
CCCTCAGACGAGTCGGATCTCCCTTTGGGCCGCCTCCCCGCGTCGACTTTAAGACCAATGACTTACAAGG
CAGCTGTAGATCTTAGCCACTTTTTAAAAGAAAAGGGGGGACTGGAAGGGCTAATTCACTCCCAACGAAG
ACAAGATCTGCTTTTTGCTTGTACTGGGTCTCTCTGGTTAGACCAGATCTGAGCCTGGGAGCTCTCTGGC
TAACTAGGGAACCCACTGCTTAAGCCTCAATAAAGCTTGCCTTGAGTGCTTCAAGTAGTGTGTGCCCGTC
TGTTGTGTGACTCTGGTAACTAGAGATCCCTCAGACCCTTTTAGTCAGTGTGGAAAATCTCTAGCAGTAC
GTATAGTAGTTCATGTCATCTTATTATTCAGTATTTATAACTTGCAAAGAAATGAATATCAGAGAGTGAG
AGGAACTTGTTTATTGCAGCTTATAATGGTTACAAATAAAGCAATAGCATCACAAATTTCACAAATAAAG
CATTTTTTTCACTGCATTCTAGTTGTGGTTTGTCCAAACTCATCAATGTATCTTATCATGTCTGGCTCTA
GCTATCCCGCCCCTAACTCCGCCCATCCCGCCCCTAACTCCGCCCAGTTCCGCCCATTCTCCGCCCCATG
GCTGACTAATTTTTTTTATTTATGCAGAGGCCGAGGCCGCCTCGGCCTCTGAGCTATTCCAGAAGTAGTG
AGGAGGCTTTTTTGGAGGCCTAGGGACGTACCCAATTCGCCCTATAGTGAGTCGTATTACGCGCGCTCAC
TGGCCGTCGTTTTACAACGTCGTGACTGGGAAAACCCTGGCGTTACCCAACTTAATCGCCTTGCAGCACA
TCCCCCTTTCGCCAGCTGGCGTAATAGCGAAGAGGCCCGCACCGATCGCCCTTCCCAACAGTTGCGCAGC
CTGAATGGCGAATGGG
[124 nt withheld, positions 13037-13160]
C
[91 nt withheld, positions 13162-13252]
A
[49 nt withheld, positions 13254-13302]
CCTTTGACGTTGGAGTCCACGTTCTTT
[37 nt withheld, positions 13330-13366]
ACCCTATCTCGGTCTATTCTTTTGATTTATAAGGGATTTTGCCGATTTCGGCCTATTGGTTAAAAAATGA
GCTGATTTAACAAAAATTTAACGCGAATTTTAACAAAATATTAACGCTTACAATTTAGGTGGCACTTTTC
GGGGAAATGTGCGCGGAACCCCTATTTGTTTATTTTTCTAAATACATTCAAATATGTATCCGCTCATGAG
ACAATAACCCTGATAAATGCTTCAATAATATTGAAAAAGGAAGAGTATGAGTATTCAACATTTCCGTGTC
GCCCTTATTCCCTTTTTTGCGGCATTTTGCCTTCCTGTTTTTGCTCACCCAGAAACGCTGGTGAAAGTAA
AAGATGCTGAAGATCAGTTGGGTGCACGAGTGGGTTACATCGAACTGGATCTCAACAGCGGTAAGATCCT
TGAGAGTTTTCGCCCCGAAGAACGTTTTCCAATGATGAGCACTTTTAAAGTTCTGCTATGTGGCGCGGTA
TTATCCCGTATTGACGCCGGGCAAGAGCAACTCGGTCGCCGCATACACTATTCTCAGAATGACTTGGTTG
AGTACTCACCAGTCACAGAAAAGCATCTTACGGATGGCATGACAGTAAGAGAATTATGCAGTGCTGCCAT
AACCATGAGTGATAACACTGCGGCCAACTTACTTCTGACAACGATCGGAGGACCGAAGGAGCTAACCGCT
TTTTTGCACAACATGGGGGATCATGTAACTCGCCTTGATCGTTGGGAACCGGAGCTGAATGAAGCCATAC
CAAACGACGAGCGTGACACCACGATGCCTGTAGCAATGGCAACAACGTTGCGCAAACTATTAACTGGCGA
ACTACTTACTCTAGCTTCCCGGCAACAATTAATAGACTGGATGGAGGCGGATAAAGTTGCAGGACCACTT
CTGCGCTCGGCCCTTCCGGCTGGCTGGTTTATTGCTGATAAATCTGGAGCCGGTGAGCGTGGGTCTCGCG
GTATCATTGCAGCACTGGGGCCAGATGGTAAGCCCTCCCGTATCGTAGTTATCTACACGACGGGGAGTCA
GGCAACTATGGATGAACGAAATAGACAGATCGCTGAGATAGGTGCCTCACTGATTAAGCATTGGTAACTG
TCAGACCAAGTTTACTCATATATACTTTAGATTGATTTAAAACTTCATTTTTAATTTAAAAGGATCTAGG
TGAAGATCCTTTTTGATAATCTCATGACCAAAATCCCTTAACGTGAGTTTTCGTTCCACTGAGCGTCAGA
CCCCGTAGAAAAGATCAAAGGATCTTCTTGAGATCCTTTTTTTCTGCGCGTAATCTGCTGCTTGCAAACA
AAAAAACCACCGCTACCAGCGGTGGTTTGTTTGCCGGATCAAGAGCTACCAACTCTTTTTCCGAAGGTAA
CTGGCTTCAGCAGAGCGCAGATACCAAATACTGTTCTTCTAGTGTAGCCGTAGTTAGGCCACCACTTCAA
GAACTCTGTAGCACCGCCTACATACCTCGCTCTGCTAATCCTGTTACCAGTGGCTGCTGCCAGTGGCGAT
AAGTCGTGTCTTACCGGGTTGGACTCAAGACGATAGTTACCGGATAAGGCGCAGCGGTCGGGCTGAACGG
GGGGTTCGTGCACACAGCCCAGCTTGGAGCGAACGACCTACACCGAACTGAGATACCTACAGCGTGAGCT
ATGAGAAAGCGCCACGCTTCCCGAAGGGAGAAAGGCGGACAGGTATCCGGTAAGCGGCAGGGTCGGAACA
GGAGAGCGCACGAGGGAGCTTCCAGGGGGAAACGCCTGGTATCTTTATAGTCCTGTCGGGTTTCGCCACC
TCTGACTTGAGCGTCGATTTTTGTGATGCTCGTCAGGGGGGCGGAGCCTATGGAAAAACGCCAGCAACGC
GGCCTTTTTACGGTTCCTGGCCTTTTGCTGGCCTTTTGCTCACATGTTCTTTCCTGCGTTATCCCCTGAT
TCTGTGGATAACCGTATTACCGCCTTTGAGTGAGCTGATACCGCTCGCCGCAGCCGAACGACCGAGCGCA
GCGAGTCAGTGAGCGAGGAAGCGGAAGAGCGCCCAATACGCAAACCGCCTCTCCCCGCGCGTTGGCCGAT
TCATTAATGCAGCTGGCACGACAGGTTTCCCGACTGGAAAGCGGGCAGTGAGCGCAACGCAATTAATGTG
AGTTAGCTCACTCATTAGGCACCCCAGGCTTTACACTTTATGCTTCCGGCTCGTATGTTGTGTGGAATTG
TGAGCGGATAACAATTTCACACAGGAAACAGCTATGACCATGATTACGCCAAGCGCGCAATTAACCCTCA
CTAAAGGGAACAAAAGCTGGAGCTGCAAGC
