>Addgene plasmid #143482 | TFORF1269 | depositor partial sequence | sequence record 282585 | Insert
ACCGCCACCATGGACACTGGGGACACAGCTCTAGGACAAAAAGCTACCTCAAGGTCTGGAGAAACTGATA
AAGCATCAGGTAGATGGAGACAGGAACAATCAGCTGTTATTAAGATGAGCACTTTTGGCAGTCATGAAGG
ACAGCGGCAACCACAAATAGAGCCTGAGCAAATCGGAAACACAGCATCAGCACAACTGTTTGGTTCTGGG
AAACTGGCCTCCCCTAGTGAAGTGGTGCAGCAAGTCGCAGAGAAGCAATATCCACCGCATCGTCCGAGTC
CTTACTCATGCCAACACTCACTCTCTTTCCCTCAGCACTCATTGCCACAGGGGGTCATGCACAGCACCAA
GCCACATCAGAGCCTCGAAGGTCCTCCGTGGCTTTTCCCTGGCCCTTTGCCATCCGTTGCCTCTGAGGAC
TTATTTCCTTTTCCTATACATGGCCACAGTGGTGGTTATCCTAGAAAAAAGATTTCAAGTCTGAACCCTG
CTTATAGCCAATACTCCCAGAAAAGTATTGAACAGGCAGAAGAGGCTCACAAGAAAGAGCACAAACCCAA
AAAGCCTGGCAAGTACATTTGCCCTTACTGCAGCAGAGCGTGTGCCAAACCTAGTGTACTGAAAAAACAC
ATCAGGTCCCATACTGGGGAGCGGCCATATCCATGTATACCTTGTGGTTTCTCTTTCAAGACAAAGAGCA
ATTTGTACAAGCACAGGAAGTCACATGCCCATGCAATTAAGGCAGGATTAGTACCTTTCACAGAGTCAGC
TGTATCTAAATTGGACCTAGAGGCTGGTTTTATTGATGTAGAAGCAGAAATACATTCAGATGGTGAACAG
AGTACAGACACAGATGAGGAGAGTTCTTTATTTGCCGAGGCTTCTGACAAAATGAGTCCTGGTCCACCCA
TCCCACTGGACATTGCCAGCAGAGGCGGCTATCATGGGTCATTGGAAGAATCATTGGGAGGTCCAATGAA
GGTGCCGATTTTGATTATCCCTAAAAGTGGGATTCCTCTCCCTAATGAAAGCTCTCAGTATATTGGCCCT
GATATGCTACCAAATCCATCTTTAAATACTAAGGCTGATGATTCGCACACAGTCAAACAGAAACTTGCAC
TAAGACTGTCAGAGAAAAAAGGACAAGATTCTGAGCCATCGCTCAACCTTCTGAGCCCGCACAGTAAAGG
AAGCACTGATTCTGGTTACTTTTCTCGCTCAGAAAGTGCTGAGCAGCAAATAAGCCCTCCCAACACAAAT
GCAAAGTCTTATGAAGAAATCATCTTTGGAAAATACTGTCGGCTTAGTCCGAGAAATGCACTCAGTGTTA
CAACCACAAGTCAGGAGCGTGCCGCAATGGGTAGGAAGGGCATAATGGAACCATTACCTCACGTTAACAC
CAGGTTAGATGTCAAGATGTTTGAAGATCCTGTTTCACAGCTGATCCCAAGCAAGGGAGATGTCGACCCC
AGTCAAACGAGCATGCTGAAATCCACTAAGTTCAACAGTGAGTCCAGACAACCCCAGATTATTCCATCAT
CTATCAGGAACGAAGGAAAACTTTATCCAGCAAACTTCCAAGGCAGCAACCCGGTTCTCTTAGAAGCTCC
TGTAGACTCTTCACCCCTTATTAGAAGCAACTCAGTGCCAACTTCTTCAGCAACTAATCTAACTATTCCT
CCTTCTTTGAGAGGAAGTCACTCATTTGATGAAAGGATGACTGGTTCCGACGATGTATTCTATCCAGGGA
CCGTGGGCATACCCCCTCAGCGCATGCTAAGAAGACAAGCGGCATTTGAGCTGCCTTCGGTACAGGAGGG
CCACGTGGAAGTCGAGCACCATGGCAGGATGTTGAAGGGTATCAGCAGTTCATCCCTGAAGGAAAAGAAA
TTGTCTCCTGGGGACAGGGTTGGGTATGACTATGATGTCTGTCGGAAACCCTATAAGAAGTGGGAGGACT
CTGAAACACCAAAGCAAAACTACAGGGACATTTCCTGCTTGAGTTCTTTAAAGCATGGTGGAGAATATTT
CATGGATCCCGTGGTGCCATTGCAGGGAGTACCAAGCATGTTTGGAACTACCTGTGAAAACAGGAAACGC
CGGAAAGAGAAGAGCGTAGGGGATGAAGAGGACACGCCCATGATCTGCAGCAGCATTGTAAGCACTCCTG
TGGGCATCATGGCTTCCGATTATGACCCCAAACTGCAGATGCAGGAAGGAGTCAGGAGTGGATTTGCCAT
GGCTGGACACGAAAACCTTTCTCATGGTCACACGGAACGCTTTGACCCATGTCGGCCCCAACTGCAGCCT
GGAAGTCCATCTCTTGTGTCAGAGGAGTCACCTTCAGCCATTGATTCAGACAAGATGTCAGACCTAGGGG
GCAGGAAACCTCCTGGAAATGTGATTTCTGTGATTCAGCACACCAACTCACTGAGCCGACCCAATTCATT
TGAAAGGTCTGAGTCAGCCGAACTTGTGGCTTGCACACAGGATAAAGCCCCTTCCCCTTCAGAGACTTGT
GACAGTGAGATTTCAGAAGCCCCAGTGAGTCCTGAGTGGGCTCCACCTGGGGATGGTGCAGAAAGTGGGG
GGAAACCCTCTCCATCTCAGCAGGTGCAGCAGCAGTCCTATCACACACAGCCCAGGCTAGTTCGGCAACA
CAACATCCAGGTTCCTGAGATTCGAGTGACCGAGGAGCCTGATAAACCTGAGAAGGAGAAGGAAGCCCAG
AGCAAAGAGCCAGAGAAGCCTGTGGAAGAATTTCAGTGGCCCCAGAGAAGTGAGACCCTTTCCCAGCTCC
CCGCGGAGAAGTTGCCACCCAAAAAGAAGCGTCTGCGACTTGCAGATATGGAGCACTCCTCAGGGGAGTC
CAGCTTTGAATCCACAGGCACAGGCCTCTCCCGCAGCCCCAGCCAAGAAAGCAACTTGTCCCACAGCTCC
AGTTTCTCCATGTCTTTTGAAAGAGAAGAAACCAGTAAGCTTTCTGCACTTCCTAAGCAGGATGAGTTTG
GGAAGCATTCAGAGTTTCTGACTGTCCCTGCTGGTTCATACTCATTGTCTGTCCCAGGCCATCACCACCA
GAAAGAGATGCGACGCTGCTCATCAGAGCAGATGCCTTGTCCTCACCCAGCGGAAGTCCCAGAAGTTCGG
AGCAAATCATTTGATTATGGGAATCTGTCCCATGCTCCTGTGTCGGGAGCAGCAGCCTCCACGGTATCAC
CGTCCAGGGAGAGGAAGAAATGCTTTCTGGTGCGGCAAGCTTCCTTCAGTGGCTCCCCAGAAATCTCCCA
GGGCGAGGTTGGCATGGATCAGAGCGTGAAGCAAGAGCAGCTGGAGCACCTGCATGCTGGCCTCCGGTCC
GGGTGGCACCATGGCCCGCCTGCTGTGCTGCCTCCTCTTCAGCAAGAGGACCCAGGGAAGCAGGTGGCGG
GTCCTTGTCCCCCGCTGAGCTCGGGGCCACTGCACCTGGCCCAGCCACAGATCATGCACATGGACAGTCA
GGAATCTTTGAGAAATCCCTTGATCCAACCAACATCCTATATGACAAGCAAGCACTTACCTGAACAGCCA
CACTTATTTCCACATCAAGAGACAATTCCATTTTCTCCAATCCAGAATGCCTTGTTTCAGTTTCAGTATC
CTACAGTTTGTATGGTTCATTTACCAGCTCAGCAGCCTCCCTGGTGGCAGGCACATTTCCCACATCCCTT
TGCTCAGCACCCTCAGAAGAGCTATGGCAAGCCCTCTTTTCAGACAGAAATCCATTCGAGCTATCCCTTA
GAGCATGTGGCAGAGCACACTGGAAAGAAACCTGCTGAGTATGCACACACGAAAGAGCAGACCTACCCAT
GTTATTCAGGAGCATCAGGGCTACACCCAAAGAACCTTCTTCCAAAGTTTCCATCAGACCAGAGCAGTAA
GTCAACTGAAACGCCCTCTGAGCAGGTTCTTCAAGAAGATTTTGCCTCGGCAAATGCTGGGTCTTTGCAG
TCCCTCCCAGGAACAGTGGTTCCTGTTCGGATCCAGACGCACGTACCATCCTATGGAAGTGTCATGTACA
CAAGCATTTCTCAGATACTTGGGCAGAATAGCCCTGCCATTGTCATATGCAAAGTCGATGAGAATATGAC
CCAAAGGACACTGGTCACCAACGCAGCCATGCAAGGGATAGGATTCAACATTGCCCAGGTGCTGGGGCAG
CATGCGGGCTTGGAGAAGTACCCCATTTGGAAAGCACCTCAGACTTTGCCCCTCGGCTTAGAATCCTCCA
TCCCCTTGTGTTTACCTTCCACCTCTGACAGCGTGGCCACCCTGGGAGGTAGCAAGCGAATGCTTTCTCC
AGCCAGTAGCTTGGAGCTCTTCATGGAAACCAAGCAGCAGAAAAGGGTCAAAGAAGAAAAGATGTACGGA
CAGATTGTGGAGGAGCTTAGTGCTGTGGAGCTGACCAACTCAGACATCAAAAAGGACCTCTCCCGCCCCC
AGAAACCCCAGCTGGTTCGACAAGGATGTGCTTCTGAGCCAAAAGATGGCTTGCAGTCAGGGTCATCTTC
CTTCTCCTCGCTGTCGCCCTCCTCATCTCAAGACTATCCTTCTGTTAGCCCGTCTTCCAGGGAGCCATTC
CTGCCCAGCAAGGAGATGCTTTCCGGTTCCCGGGCACCACTTCCGGGGCAGAAGTCCAGTGGGCCTTCTG
AAAGCAAAGAATCTTCAGATGAATTAGATATCGATGAGACGGCATCGGACATGAGCATGAGCCCACAGAG
TTCTTCATTACCAGCAGGAGATGGTCAGCTGGAAGAGGAAGGGAAGGGCCACAAGCGGCCTGTTGGCATG
CTGGTCCGCATGGCCTCTGCCCCCAGCGGGAACGTGGCAGACTCAACTCTTCTTCTCACGGACATGGCAG
ATTTCCAGCAGATTCTTCAGTTCCCCAGTCTGCGGACAACAACTACTGTGAGTTGGTGCTTCTTGAATTA
TACAAAACCCAATTATGTGCAACAGGCCACCTTCAAATCCTCGGTTTATGCTTCATGGTGCATTAGTTCC
TGTAATCCAAACCCATCAGGATTGAACACCAAGACCACGCTGGCTCTTCTGAGGTCCAAGCAAAAAATCA
CTGCAGAAATTTATACTCTGGCTGCTATGCATAGGCCTGGAACCGGCAAGCTTACATCATCAAGTGCTTG
GAAGCAGTTTACTCAGATGAAACCTGATGCGTCCTTTTTATTTGGCAGCAAACTAGAAAGGAAACTAGTG
GGAAATATCTTAAAGGAAAGAGGGAAAGGAGATATTCATGGAGATAAAGATATTGGATCCAAACAAACTG
AGCCAATCCGAATTAAAATATTTGAAGGAGGGTACAAATCGAATGAAGATTATGTATATGTCAGAGGACG
TGGCCGGGGAAAGTACATTTGTGAAGAATGTGGGATTCGCTGTAAGAAGCCAAGCATGCTCAAAAAACAC
ATCCGTACCCATACTGATGTTCGGCCTTATGTATGCAAGTTATGTAACTTTGCCTTCAAAACGAAAGGAA
ACCTAACGAAGCATATGAAATCTAAAGCACACATGAAAAAATGCCTGGAATTGGGAGTCTCAATGACATC
GGTGGATGATACAGAAACTGAGGAAGCAGAAAATTTGGAAGATTTGCACAAAGCAGCAGAGAAGCATAGC
ATGTCCAGCATTTCAACTGATCATCAGTTCTCCGATGCTGAGGAATCAGATGGTGAGGATGGAGATGATA
ATGATGATGATGATGAAGATGAAGATGACTTTGACGACCAGGGAGATTTAACACCAAAAACAAGATCAAG
AAGCACCAGTCCTCAGCCTCCTAGATTCTCCTCCTTGCCTGTGAATGTTGGCGCCGTACCCCACGGGGTT
CCTTCAGATAGTTCCCTGGGACATTCTTCGTTGATCAGCTATTTGGTTACTTTGCCAAGTATTCGAGTTA
CTCAGCTTATGACACCCAGTGATTCATGTGAAGATACCCAGATGACAGAATACCAGAGGCTATTCCAGAG
CAAAAGTACGGACTCAGAACCAGACAAAGACAGATTGGACATACCTAGTTGTATGGATGAGGAGTGCATG
CTACCTTCAGAGCCAAGCTCCTCTCCCAGGGACTTCTCACCCTCAAGCCACCATTCCTCTCCAGGATATG
ATTCTTCACCCTGTCGAGATAATTCACCAAAGAGGTATCTGATACCCAAAGGAGATTTATCTCCCAGGAG
ACATTTATCACCTAGGAGAGATCTGTCACCCATGAGACATCTTTCACCAAGAAAGGAAGCTGCATTGAGA
AGAGAGATGTCCCAAAGAGATGTTTCACCAAGAAGGCATTTGTCTCCAAGGAGGCCAGTGTCTCCTGGGA
AAGATATCACAGCAAGAAGAGACCTCTCTCCTAGAAGAGAGAGAAGATACATGACCACAATAAGAGCGCC
ATCTCCCAGAAGGGCTTTATACCATAACCCACCATTGTCCATGGGACAGTATTTGCAAGCAGAGCCAATT
GTATTGGGGCCTCCTAATTTAAGAAGAGGATTACCTCAGGTTCCTTACTTCAGTCTCTATGGAGACCAAG
AAGGTGCTTATGAACATCCAGGCTCCAGCCTTTTCCCTGAGGGTCCTAATGACTATGTCTTCAGTCATCT
TCCACTCCACTCTCAGCAACAAGTGCGAGCCCCTATCCCCATGGTGCCCGTTGGTGGGATCCAGATGGTT
CACTCCATGCCGCCAGCCCTTTCCAGTTTACATCCTTCACCCACATTGCCCCTGCCAATGGAGGGCTTTG
AGGAGAAGAAAGGCGCGTCAGGGGAGTCCTTCTCCAAGGACCCCTATGTGCTTTCTAAGCAGCATGAGAA
GCGAGGTCCTCACGCTTTGCAGTCATCTGGTCCACCTAGCACTCCCTCCTCTCCTCGGCTGTTGATGAAA
CAGAGCACTTCGGAAGACAGCCTAAACGCAACAGAGCGGGAACAGGAGGAAAATATACAGACTTGTACAA
AAGCCATTGCCTCTCTCCGGATTGCCACGGAAGAGGCAGCTCTGCTCGGGCCAGATCAGCCAGCGCGGGT
GCAGGAGCCCCACCAGAACCCCCTGGGAAGTGCACATGTTAGCATTAGACACTTTAGTAGACCTGAGCCA
GGTCAGCCCTGTACCTCAGCCACCCACCCTGACTTGCATGATGGTGAAAAGGACAATTTTGGTACATCAC
AGACTCCATTAGCTCACTCCACGTTTTACAGCAAGAGTTGTGTGGATGACAAGCAGTTGGACTTTCACAG
CAGCAAGGAATTATCTTCAAGCACAGAGGAAAGCAAAGATCCTTCATCAGAAAAGAGTCAGCTACATTAG
TAATGAACTAGTCCGTAACTTGAAAGTATTTCGATTTCTTGGCTTTATATATCTTGTGGAAAGGACGAGA
GATGCTGCTCAGAGTTGCTCCG
