>Addgene plasmid #143482 | TFORF1269 | depositor partial sequence | sequence record 282586 | Barcode
GAGATGCTGCTCAGAGTTGCTCCG
